Addgene plasmid #221224: pCMV-AID-PcrA-UGI-T2A-mTagBFP2
Purpose: Express HACE Editor as a fusion of AID cytidine deaminase and PcrA helicase with mTagBFP2 reporter
Depositing lab: Fei Chen. Depositing organization: Broad Institute. Publication: Helicase-assisted continuous editing for programmable mutagenesis of endogenous genomes. Chen XD, Chen Z, Wythes G, Zhang Y, Orr BC, Sun G, Chao YK, Navarro Torres A, Thao K, Vallurupalli M, Sun J, Borji M, Tkacik E, Chen H, Bernstein BE, Chen F. Science. 2024 Oct 11;386(6718):eadn5876. doi: 10.1126/science.adn5876. Epub 2024 Oct 11. PubMed 39388570.
Backbone
  Vector backbone: pCMV
  Vector type: Mammalian Expression
Growth in bacteria
  Bacterial resistance: Ampicillin, 100 μg/mL
  Growth temperature: 30°C
  Growth strain: NEB Stable
  Copy number: High Copy
Gene/Insert
  Gene/Insert name: AID-PcrA-UGI-T2A-mTagBFP2
  Species: Synthetic
  Cloning method: Gibson Cloning
Terms and licenses: Academic/Nonprofit Terms; Industry Terms: Not Available to Industry
Depositor comments: Internal lab identifier DC335. Please visit https://doi.org/10.1101/2024.02.01.577593 for bioRxiv preprint.
How to cite: pCMV-AID-PcrA-UGI-T2A-mTagBFP2 was a gift from Fei Chen (Addgene plasmid # 221224 ; http://n2t.net/addgene:221224 ; RRID:Addgene_221224)
