[The description below was written by a language model from this plasmid's Addgene catalogue record and pLannotate feature annotations shown in this document.]
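Description:
pCMV-AID-PcrA-UGI-T2A-mTagBFP2 is a 7,265-nt mammalian expression plasmid built on a pCMV backbone to produce the editor component of the helicase-assisted continuous editing (HACE) system. It is maintained in E. coli through a high-copy ColE1/pUC-type origin and selected with ampicillin via the β-lactamase gene and its native promoter. The remaining bacterial backbone annotations (lac promoter/operator, CAP site, and short lacI, bom, MCS and SV40 promoter fragments) are cloning-vector remnants with no apparent role in the payload. No mammalian selection marker is annotated, which fits delivery by transient transfection.

The payload is a single synthetic open reading frame driven by the CMV immediate-early enhancer and promoter and terminated by the bovine growth hormone polyadenylation signal. It starts with human activation-induced cytidine deaminase (AID). A short segment follows that the annotation software matched to an adenine base editor fragment; given its size and position, it is most likely a shared linker sequence rather than any TadA domain. Next comes the PcrA helicase, matched to the Staphylococcus aureus protein, and then the uracil-DNA glycosylase inhibitor (UGI) from Bacillus phage PBS2. UGI blocks excision of the uracils generated by cytidine deamination, favouring their retention as mutations. According to the construct name, a T2A self-cleaving peptide sits in the unannotated gap before mTagBFP2, so the blue fluorescent protein is released as a separate polypeptide that marks expressing cells without being attached to the editor.

The stated purpose is to express the deaminase–helicase fusion for programmable mutagenesis of endogenous genomic loci. The record does not describe the partner components that target the editor to a locus.
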