Features (pLannotate 1.2.2; 18 found; start..end, strand, type, name):
    132..335     +  promoter       CMV promoter: human cytomegalovirus (CMV) immediate early promoter
    390..974     +  CDS            AID: human activation-induced cytidine deaminase (Dickerson et al., 2003); AICDA
    973..1022    +  CDS            ABE(7.10) (fragment): adenine base editor comprising wild-type E. coli TadA fused to the evolved TadA*(7.10) mutant (Gaudelli et al., 2017)
   1023..3212    +  CDS            pcrA: PCRA_STAA8 - Experimental evidence at protein level: Swiss-Prot protein existence level 1. Essential helicase. May act as a helicase in plasmid pT181 replication. From Staphylococcus aureus (strain NCTC 8325 / PS 47).
   3225..3473    +  CDS            UGI: UNGI_BPPB2 - Experimental evidence at protein level: Swiss-Prot protein existence level 1. This protein binds specifically and reversibly to the host uracil-DNA glycosylase, preventing removal of uracil residues from PBS2 DNA by the host uracil-excision repair system. From Bacillus phage PBS2 (Bacteriophage PBS2).
   3561..4271    +  CDS            mTagBFP2: mTagBFP2 is a basic (constitutively fluorescent) blue fluorescent protein published in 2011, derived from Entacmaea quadricolor. It is reported to be a very rapidly-maturing monomer with very low acid sensitivity.
   4326..4550    +  polyA_signal   bGH poly(A) signal: bovine growth hormone polyadenylation signal
   4554..4575    +  promoter       SV40 promoter (fragment): SV40 enhancer and early promoter
   4580..4596    +  misc_feature   MCS (fragment): pBluescript multiple cloning site
   4645..4661    -  protein_bind   lac operator: The lac repressor binds to the lac operator to inhibit transcription in E. coli. This inhibition can be relieved by adding lactose or isopropyl-β-D-thiogalactopyranoside (IPTG). lac repressor encoded by lacI
   4669..4699    -  promoter       lac promoter: promoter for the E. coli lac operon
   4714..4735    -  protein_bind   CAP binding site: CAP binding activates transcription in the presence of cAMP. E. coli catabolite activator protein
   4748..4840    -  CDS            lacI (fragment): lac repressor; lacI; The lac repressor binds to the lac operator to inhibit transcription in E. coli. This inhibition can be relieved by adding lactose or isopropyl-β-D-thiogalactopyranoside (IPTG).
   5023..5611    -  rep_origin     ori: high-copy-number ColE1/pMB1/pBR322/pUC origin of replication
   5782..6642    -  CDS            AmpR: β-lactamase; bla; confers resistance to ampicillin, carbenicillin, and related antibiotics
   6643..6747    -  promoter       AmpR promoter: bla
   6818..6862    -  misc_feature   bom (fragment): basis of mobility region from pBR322
   7017..131     +  enhancer       CMV enhancer (across the origin): human cytomegalovirus immediate early enhancer
>Addgene plasmid #221224 | pCMV-AID-PcrA-UGI-T2A-mTagBFP2 | addgene full sequence | sequence record 461183 | Addgene NGS Result
ATATGCCAAGTACGCCCCCTATTGACGTCAATGACGGTAAATGGCCCGCCTGGCATTATGCCCAGTACAT
GACCTTATGGGACTTTCCTACTTGGCAGTACATCTACGTATTAGTCATCGCTATTACCATGGTGATGCGG
TTTTGGCAGTACATCAATGGGCGTGGATAGCGGTTTGACTCACGGGGATTTCCAAGTCTCCACCCCATTG
ACGTCAATGGGAGTTTGTTTTGGCACCAAAATCAACGGGACTTTCCAAAATGTCGTAACAACTCCGCCCC
ATTGACGCAAATGGGCGGTAGGCGTGTACGGTGGGAGGTCTATATAAGCAGAGCTGGTTTAGTGAACCGT
CAGATCCGCTAGAGATCCGCGGCCGCGAGAGCCGCCACCATGGACAGCCTCTTGATGAACCGGAGGGAGT
TTCTTTACCAATTCAAAAATGTCCGCTGGGCTAAGGGTCGGCGTGAGACCTACCTGTGCTACGTAGTGAA
GAGGCGTGACAGTGCTACATCCTTTTCACTGGACTTTGGTTATCTTCGCAATAAGAACGGCTGCCACGTG
GAATTGCTCTTCCTCCGCTACATCTCGGACTGGGACCTAGACCCTGGCCGCTGCTACCGCGTCACCTGGT
TCATCTCCTGGAGCCCCTGCTACGACTGTGCCCGACATGTGGCCGACTTTCTGCGAGGGAACCCCAACCT
CAGTCTGAGGATCTTCACCGCGCGCCTCTACTTCTGTGAGGACCGCAAGGCTGAGCCCGAGGGGCTGCGG
CGGCTGCACCGCGCCGGGGTGCAAATAGCCATCATGACCTTCAAAGATTATTTTTACTGCTGGAATACTT
TTGTAGAAAACCACGGAAGAACTTTCAAAGCCTGGGAAGGGCTGCATGAAAATTCAGTTCGTCTCTCCAG
ACAGCTTCGGCGCATCCTTTTGCCCCTGTATGAGGTTGATGACTTACGAGACGCATTTCGTACTAGCGGC
AGCGAGACTCCCGGGACCTCAGAGTCCGCCACACCCGAAAGTATGAATGCCCTGCTGAACCATATGAATA
CAGAACAATCCGAGGCGGTAAAGACCACAGAAGGCCCCTTGTTGATCATGGCGGGGGCTGGGAGTGGTAA
AACGAGGGTCCTTACTCACCGAATAGCGTACTTGCTTGACGAAAAGGACGTGAGTCCATATAACGTGCTT
GCCATTACCTTCACAAACAAGGCTGCTAGAGAGATGAAGGAAAGAGTCCAAAAACTTGTCGGTGACCAAG
CGGAGGTCATTTGGATGTCTACCTTCCATTCTATGTGCGTTCGCATACTTCGGCGAGACGCGGATAGGAT
TGGGATCGAACGGAACTTCACGATAATAGATCCTACAGATCAAAAGTCTGTAATAAAAGATGTTCTCAAA
AATGAGAATATAGATAGCAAAAAATTTGAACCCCGAATGTTCATAGGTGCCATATCAAACTTGAAGAACG
AACTCAAAACACCTGCGGACGCACAAAAGGAAGCAACAGACTACCACAGTCAGATGGTCGCAACTGTTTA
TTCCGGCTACCAACGACAGCTGAGTCGGAATGAAGCACTGGATTTTGATGATCTGATCATGACTACTATT
AACCTTTTTGAAAGAGTACCGGAAGTGTTGGAATATTACCAAAACAAATTTCAATATATCCACGTTGATG
AATACCAAGATACTAATAAGGCACAGTATACATTGGTAAAGCTGCTGGCGTCAAAGTTTAAAAATCTTTG
CGTGGTCGGGGATAGTGACCAGAGCATATACGGTTGGCGCGGCGCCGACATACAGAATATCTTGTCCTTC
GAGAAAGATTATCCTGAGGCGAATACAATCTTCCTTGAGCAGAATTATAGATCTACAAAAACTATTTTGA
ACGCGGCTAACGAAGTAATAAAAAATAATAGTGAGCGAAAGCCTAAAGGTCTGTGGACAGCTAACACAAA
TGGTGAAAAGATTCATTACTACGAAGCAATGACTGAACGAGACGAAGCGGAGTTCGTCATCCGGGAAATA
ATGAAACACCAACGCAACGGCAAGAAATACCAAGACATGGCAATTCTGTACAGGACCAATGCGCAATCCA
GAGTTCTCGAAGAAACCTTTATGAAGAGCAATATGCCATACACGATGGTTGGAGGCCAAAAATTCTATGA
TAGGAAAGAGATCAAAGACCTGCTGAGCTACCTCCGAATCATTGCCAACAGTAACGACGACATCTCACTT
CAACGGATTATTAACGTACCGAAACGCGGGGTTGGACCCTCATCAGTTGAGAAAGTTCAAAACTATGCGT
TGCAGAACAATATTTCCATGTTTGACGCTCTTGGAGAAGCTGATTTTATCGGCTTGTCAAAGAAAGTAAC
CCAGGAGTGTCTTAACTTTTACGAACTGATACAAAGCCTGATAAAGGAACAGGAATTCCTTGAGATCCAC
GAGATCGTAGATGAAGTTCTGCAAAAATCCGGCTATCGGGAAATGTTGGAAAGGGAGAACACGCTCGAAA
GTAGGTCAAGACTCGAGAACATAGATGAGTTCATGTCAGTGCCCAAAGACTATGAGGAGAATACGCCCCT
TGAAGAGCAGTCATTGATCAATTTCCTTACTGACCTGTCACTCGTTGCCGATATTGACGAAGCTGACACT
GAGAATGGGGTAACATTGATGACGATGCACAGTGCTAAGGGATTGGAGTTTCCCATAGTCTTCATCATGG
GTATGGAGGAGTCCCTCTTTCCACACATTCGGGCAATCAAATCCGAGGATGATCATGAGATGCAAGAGGA
GCGCAGAATCTGTTACGTTGCGATTACACGAGCGGAGGAGGTTCTTTATATTACACACGCAACGTCTCGG
ATGCTCTTTGGACGCCCACAGTCAAACATGCCCTCTAGGTTCCTTAAGGAAATACCCGAGAGCCTGCTGG
AGAACCATAGCTCAGGTAAGCGGCAGACCATACAACCAAAAGCTAAGCCGTTCGCCAAACGCGGCTTCTC
ACAGCGCACGACTAGCACGAAGAAGCAGGTGCTCTCCAGCGATTGGAATGTTGGCGATAAGGTTATGCAC
AAAGCTTGGGGAGAGGGCATGGTTTCCAATGTGAATGAGAAAAATGGATCCATAGAGCTCGACATCATCT
TTAAGAGCCAGGGCCCAAAGCGCCTGCTCGCTCAGTTCGCTCCAATCGAGAAAAAAGAAGACTCTGGTGG
TTCTACTAATCTGTCAGATATTATTGAAAAGGAGACCGGTAAGCAACTGGTTATCCAGGAATCCATCCTC
ATGCTCCCAGAGGAGGTGGAAGAAGTCATTGGGAACAAGCCGGAAAGCGATATACTCGTGCACACCGCCT
ACGACGAGAGCACCGACGAGAATGTCATGCTTCTGACTAGCGACGCCCCTGAATACAAGCCTTGGGCTCT
GGTCATACAGGATAGCAACGGTGAGAACAAGATTAAGATGCTCTCTGGTGGTTCTCCCAAGAAGAAGAGG
AAAGTCGAGGGCAGAGGAAGTCTTCTAACATGCGGTGACGTGGAGGAGAATCCCGGCCCTATGGTGTCTA
AGGGCGAAGAGCTGATTAAGGAGAACATGCACATGAAGCTGTACATGGAGGGCACCGTGGACAACCATCA
CTTCAAGTGCACATCCGAGGGCGAAGGCAAGCCCTACGAGGGCACCCAGACCATGAGAATCAAGGTGGTC
GAGGGCGGCCCTCTCCCCTTCGCCTTCGACATCCTGGCTACTAGCTTCCTCTACGGCAGCAAGACCTTCA
TCAACCACACCCAGGGCATCCCCGACTTCTTCAAGCAGTCCTTCCCTGAGGGCTTCACATGGGAGAGAGT
CACCACATACGAAGACGGGGGCGTGCTGACCGCTACCCAGGACACCAGCCTCCAGGACGGCTGCCTCATC
TACAACGTCAAGATCAGAGGGGTGAACTTCACATCCAACGGCCCTGTGATGCAGAAGAAAACACTCGGCT
GGGAGGCCTTCACCGAGACGCTGTACCCCGCTGACGGCGGCCTGGAAGGCAGAAACGACATGGCCCTGAA
GCTCGTGGGCGGGAGCCATCTGATCGCAAACGCCAAGACCACATATAGATCCAAGAAACCCGCTAAGAAC
CTCAAGATGCCTGGCGTCTACTATGTGGACTACAGACTGGAAAGAATCAAGGAGGCCAACAACGAGACCT
ACGTCGAGCAGCACGAGGTGGCAGTGGCCAGATACTGCGACCTCCCTAGCAAACTGGGGCACAAGCTTAA
TTAACCGGTCATCATCACCATCACCATTGAGTTTAAACCCGCTGATCAGCCTCGACTGTGCCTTCTAGTT
GCCAGCCATCTGTTGTTTGCCCCTCCCCCGTGCCTTCCTTGACCCTGGAAGGTGCCACTCCCACTGTCCT
TTCCTAATAAAATGAGGAAATTGCATCGCATTGTCTGAGTAGGTGTCATTCTATTCTGGGGGGTGGGGTG
GGGCAGGACAGCAAGGGGGAGGATTGGGAAGACAATAGCAGGCATGCTGGGGATGCGGTGGGCTCTATGG
CTTCTGAGGCGGAAAGAACCAGCTGGGGCTCGATACCGTCGACCTCTAGCTAGAGCTTGGCGTAATCATG
GTCATAGCTGTTTCCTGTGTGAAATTGTTATCCGCTCACAATTCCACACAACATACGAGCCGGAAGCATA
AAGTGTAAAGCCTAGGGTGCCTAATGAGTGAGCTAACTCACATTAATTGCGTTGCGCTCACTGCCCGCTT
TCCAGTCGGGAAACCTGTCGTGCCAGCTGCATTAATGAATCGGCCAACGCGCGGGGAGAGGCGGTTTGCG
TATTGGGCGCTCTTCCGCTTCCTCGCTCACTGACTCGCTGCGCTCGGTCGTTCGGCTGCGGCGAGCGGTA
TCAGCTCACTCAAAGGCGGTAATACGGTTATCCACAGAATCAGGGGATAACGCAGGAAAGAACATGTGAG
CAAAAGGCCAGCAAAAGGCCAGGAACCGTAAAAAGGCCGCGTTGCTGGCGTTTTTCCATAGGCTCCGCCC
CCCTGACGAGCATCACAAAAATCGACGCTCAAGTCAGAGGTGGCGAAACCCGACAGGACTATAAAGATAC
CAGGCGTTTCCCCCTGGAAGCTCCCTCGTGCGCTCTCCTGTTCCGACCCTGCCGCTTACCGGATACCTGT
CCGCCTTTCTCCCTTCGGGAAGCGTGGCGCTTTCTCATAGCTCACGCTGTAGGTATCTCAGTTCGGTGTA
GGTCGTTCGCTCCAAGCTGGGCTGTGTGCACGAACCCCCCGTTCAGCCCGACCGCTGCGCCTTATCCGGT
AACTATCGTCTTGAGTCCAACCCGGTAAGACACGACTTATCGCCACTGGCAGCAGCCACTGGTAACAGGA
TTAGCAGAGCGAGGTATGTAGGCGGTGCTACAGAGTTCTTGAAGTGGTGGCCTAACTACGGCTACACTAG
AAGAACAGTATTTGGTATCTGCGCTCTGCTGAAGCCAGTTACCTTCGGAAAAAGAGTTGGTAGCTCTTGA
TCCGGCAAACAAACCACCGCTGGTAGCGGTGGTTTTTTTGTTTGCAAGCAGCAGATTACGCGCAGAAAAA
AAGGATCTCAAGAAGATCCTTTGATCTTTTCTACGGGGTCTGACGCTCAGTGGAACGAAAACTCACGTTA
AGGGATTTTGGTCATGAGATTATCAAAAAGGATCTTCACCTAGATCCTTTTAAATTAAAAATGAAGTTTT
AAATCAATCTAAAGTATATATGAGTAAACTTGGTCTGACAGTTACCAATGCTTAATCAGTGAGGCACCTA
TCTCAGCGATCTGTCTATTTCGTTCATCCATAGTTGCCTGACTCCCCGTCGTGTAGATAACTACGATACG
GGAGGGCTTACCATCTGGCCCCAGTGCTGCAATGATACCGCGAGACCCACGCTCACCGGCTCCAGATTTA
TCAGCAATAAACCAGCCAGCCGGAAGGGCCGAGCGCAGAAGTGGTCCTGCAACTTTATCCGCCTCCATCC
AGTCTATTAATTGTTGCCGGGAAGCTAGAGTAAGTAGTTCGCCAGTTAATAGTTTGCGCAACGTTGTTGC
CATTGCTACAGGCATCGTGGTGTCACGCTCGTCGTTTGGTATGGCTTCATTCAGCTCCGGTTCCCAACGA
TCAAGGCGAGTTACATGATCCCCCATGTTGTGCAAAAAAGCGGTTAGCTCCTTCGGTCCTCCGATCGTTG
TCAGAAGTAAGTTGGCCGCAGTGTTATCACTCATGGTTATGGCAGCACTGCATAATTCTCTTACTGTCAT
GCCATCCGTAAGATGCTTTTCTGTGACTGGTGAGTACTCAACCAAGTCATTCTGAGAATAGTGTATGCGG
CGACCGAGTTGCTCTTGCCCGGCGTCAATACGGGATAATACCGCGCCACATAGCAGAACTTTAAAAGTGC
TCATCATTGGAAAACGTTCTTCGGGGCGAAAACTCTCAAGGATCTTACCGCTGTTGAGATCCAGTTCGAT
GTAACCCACTCGTGCACCCAACTGATCTTCAGCATCTTTTACTTTCACCAGCGTTTCTGGGTGAGCAAAA
ACAGGAAGGCAAAATGCCGCAAAAAAGGGAATAAGGGCGACACGGAAATGTTGAATACTCATACTCTTCC
TTTTTCAATATTATTGAAGCATTTATCAGGGTTATTGTCTCATGAGCGGATACATATTTGAATGTATTTA
GAAAAATAAACAAATAGGGGTTCCGCGCACATTTCCCCGAAAAGTGCCACCTGACGTCGACGGATCGGGA
GATCGATCTCCCGATCCCCTAGGGTCGACTCTCAGTACAATCTGCTCTGATGCCGCATAGTTAAGCCAGT
ATCTGCTCCCTGCTTGTGTGTTGGAGGTCGCTGAGTAGTGCGCGAGCAAAATTTAAGCTACAACAAGGCA
AGGCTTGACCGACAATTGCATGAAGAATCTGCTTAGGGTTAGGCGTTTTGCGCTGCTTCGCGATGTACGG
GCCAGATATACGCGTTGACATTGATTATTGACTAGTTATTAATAGTAATCAATTACGGGGTCATTAGTTC
ATAGCCCATATATGGAGTTCCGCGTTACATAACTTACGGTAAATGGCCCGCCTGGCTGACCGCCCAACGA
CCCCCGCCCATTGACGTCAATAATGACGTATGTTCCCATAGTAACGCCAATAGGGACTTTCCATTGACGT
CAATGGGTGGAGTATTTACGGTAAACTGCCCACTTGGCAGTACATCAAGTGTATC
